>Addgene plasmid #22479 | FUmGW | depositor full sequence | sequence record 10330 | Author sequence
GTCGACGGATCGGGAGATCTCCCGATCCCCTATGGTGCACTCTCAGTACAATCTGCTCTGATGCCGCATA
GTTAAGCCAGTATCTGCTCCCTGCTTGTGTGTTGGAGGTCGCTGAGTAGTGCGCGAGCAAAATTTAAGCT
ACAACAAGGCAAGGCTTGACCGACAATTGCATGAAGAATCTGCTTAGGGTTAGGCGTTTTGCGCTGCTTC
GCGATGTACGGGCCAGATATACGCGTTGACATTGATTATTGACTAGTTATTAATAGTAATCAATTACGGG
GTCATTAGTTCATAGCCCATATATGGAGTTCCGCGTTACATAACTTACGGTAAATGGCCCGCCTGGCTGA
CCGCCCAACGACCCCCGCCCATTGACGTCAATAATGACGTATGTTCCCATAGTAACGCCAATAGGGACTT
TCCATTGACGTCAATGGGTGGAGTATTTACGGTAAACTGCCCACTTGGCAGTACATCAAGTGTATCATAT
GCCAAGTACGCCCCCTATTGACGTCAATGACGGTAAATGGCCCGCCTGGCATTATGCCCAGTACATGACC
TTATGGGACTTTCCTACTTGGCAGTACATCTACGTATTAGTCATCGCTATTACCATGGTGATGCGGTTTT
GGCAGTACATCAATGGGCGTGGATAGCGGTTTGACTCACGGGGATTTCCAAGTCTCCACCCCATTGACGT
CAATGGGAGTTTGTTTTGGCACCAAAATCAACGGGACTTTCCAAAATGTCGTAACAACTCCGCCCCATTG
ACGCAAATGGGCGGTAGGCGTGTACGGTGGGAGGTCTATATAAGCAGCGCGTTTTGCCTGTACTGGGTCT
CTCTGGTTAGACCAGATCTGAGCCTGGGAGCTCTCTGGCTAACTAGGGAACCCACTGCTTAAGCCTCAAT
AAAGCTTGCCTTGAGTGCTTCAAGTAGTGTGTGCCCGTCTGTTGTGTGACTCTGGTAACTAGAGATCCCT
CAGACCCTTTTAGTCAGTGTGGAAAATCTCTAGCAGTGGCGCCCGAACAGGGACTTGAAAGCGAAAGGGA
AACCAGAGGAGCTCTCTCGACGCAGGACTCGGCTTGCTGAAGCGCGCACGGCAAGAGGCGAGGGGCGGCG
ACTGGTGAGTACGCCAAAAATTTTGACTAGCGGAGGCTAGAAGGAGAGAGATGGGTGCGAGAGCGTCAGT
ATTAAGCGGGGGAGAATTAGATCGCGATGGGAAAAAATTCGGTTAAGGCCAGGGGGAAAGAAAAAATATA
AATTAAAACATATAGTATGGGCAAGCAGGGAGCTAGAACGATTCGCAGTTAATCCTGGCCTGTTAGAAAC
ATCAGAAGGCTGTAGACAAATACTGGGACAGCTACAACCATCCCTTCAGACAGGATCAGAAGAACTTAGA
TCATTATATAATACAGTAGCAACCCTCTATTGTGTGCATCAAAGGATAGAGATAAAAGACACCAAGGAAG
CTTTAGACAAGATAGAGGAAGAGCAAAACAAAAGTAAGACCACCGCACAGCAAGCGGCCGCTGATCTTCA
GACCTGGAGGAGGAGATATGAGGGACAATTGGAGAAGTGAATTATATAAATATAAAGTAGTAAAAATTGA
ACCATTAGGAGTAGCACCCACCAAGGCAAAGAGAAGAGTGGTGCAGAGAGAAAAAAGAGCAGTGGGAATA
GGAGCTTTGTTCCTTGGGTTCTTGGGAGCAGCAGGAAGCACTATGGGCGCAGCGTCAATGACGCTGACGG
TACAGGCCAGACAATTATTGTCTGGTATAGTGCAGCAGCAGAACAATTTGCTGAGGGCTATTGAGGCGCA
ACAGCATCTGTTGCAACTCACAGTCTGGGGCATCAAGCAGCTCCAGGCAAGAATCCTGGCTGTGGAAAGA
TACCTAAAGGATCAACAGCTCCTGGGGATTTGGGGTTGCTCTGGAAAACTCATTTGCACCACTGCTGTGC
CTTGGAATGCTAGTTGGAGTAATAAATCTCTGGAACAGATTTGGAATCACACGACCTGGATGGAGTGGGA
CAGAGAAATTAACAATTACACAAGCTTAATACACTCCTTAATTGAAGAATCGCAAAACCAGCAAGAAAAG
AATGAACAAGAATTATTGGAATTAGATAAATGGGCAAGTTTGTGGAATTGGTTTAACATAACAAATTGGC
TGTGGTATATAAAATTATTCATAATGATAGTAGGAGGCTTGGTAGGTTTAAGAATAGTTTTTGCTGTACT
TTCTATAGTGAATAGAGTTAGGCAGGGATATTCACCATTATCGTTTCAGACCCACCTCCCAACCCCGAGG
GGACCCGACAGGCCCGAAGGAATAGAAGAAGAAGGTGGAGAGAGAGACAGAGACAGATCCATTCGATTAG
TGAACGGATCGGCACTGCGTGCGCCAATTCTGCAGACAAATGGCAGTATTCATCCACAATTTTAAAAGAA
AAGGGGGGATTGGGGGGTACAGTGCAGGGGAAAGAATAGTAGACATAATAGCAACAGACATACAAACTAA
AGAATTACAAAAACAAATTACAAAAATTCAAAATTTTCGGGTTTATTACAGGGACAGCAGAGATCCAGTT
TGGTTAATTAAGGGTGCAGCGGCCTCCGCGCCGGGTTTTGGCGCCTCCCGCGGGCGCCCCCCTCCTCACG
GCGAGCGCTGCCACGTCAGACGAAGGGCGCAGGAGCGTTCCTGATCCTTCCGCCCGGACGCTCAGGACAG
CGGCCCGCTGCTCATAAGACTCGGCCTTAGAACCCCAGTATCAGCAGAAGGACATTTTAGGACGGGACTT
GGGTGACTCTAGGGCACTGGTTTTCTTTCCAGAGAGCGGAACAGGCGAGGAAAAGTAGTCCCTTCTCGGC
GATTCTGCGGAGGGATCTCCGTGGGGCGGTGAACGCCGATGATTATATAAGGACGCGCCGGGTGTGGCAC
AGCTAGTTCCGTCGCAGCCGGGATTTGGGTCGCGGTTCTTGTTTGTGGATCGCTGTGATCGTCACTTGGT
GAGTTGCGGGCTGCTGGGCTGGCCGGGGCTTTCGTGGCCGCCGGGCCGCTCGGTGGGACGGAAGCGTGTG
GAGAGACCGCCAAGGGCTGTAGTCTGGGTCCGCGAGCAAGGTTGCCCTGAACTGGGGGTTGGGGGGAGCG
CACAAAATGGCGGCTGTTCCCGAGTCTTGAATGGAAGACGCTTGTAAGGCGGGCTGTGAGGTCGTTGAAA
CAAGGTGGGGGGCATGGTGGGCGGCAAGAACCCAAGGTCTTGAGGCCTTCGCTAATGCGGGAAAGCTCTT
ATTCGGGTGAGATGGGCTGGGGCACCATCTGGGGACCCTGACGTGAAGTTTGTCACTGACTGGAGAACTC
GGGTTTGTCGTCTGGTTGCGGGGGCGGCAGTTATGCGGTGCCGTTGGGCAGTGCACCCGTACCTTTGGGA
GCGCGCGCCTCGTCGTGTCGTGACGTCACCCGTTCTGTTGGCTTATAATGCAGGGTGGGGCCACCTGCCG
GTAGGTGTGCGGTAGGCTTTTCTCCGTCGCAGGACGCAGGGTTCGGGCCTAGGGTAGGCTCTCCTGAATC
GACAGGCGCCGGACCTCTGGTGAGGGGAGGGATAAGTGAGGCGTCAGTTTCTTTGGTCGGTTTTATGTAC
CTATCTTCTTAAGTAGCTGAAGCTCCGGTTTTGAACTATGCGCTCGGGGTTGGCGAGTGTGTTTTGTGAA
GTTTTTTAGGCACCTTTTGAAATGTAATCATTTGGGTCAATATGTAATTTTCAGTGTTAGACTAGTAAAG
CTTCTGCAGGTCGACTCTAGAAAATTGTCCGCTAAATTCTGGCCGTTTTTGGCTTTTTTGTTAGACAGGA
TCCCCGGGTACCGGTCGCCACCATGCTGTGCTGTATGAGAAGAACCAAACAGGTTGAAAAGAATGATGAG
GACCAAAAGATCATGGTGAGCAAGGGCGAGGAGCTGTTCACCGGGGTGGTGCCCATCCTGGTCGAGCTGG
ACGGCGACGTAAACGGCCACAAGTTCAGCGTGTCCGGCGAGGGCGAGGGCGATGCCACCTACGGCAAGCT
GACCCTGAAGTTCATCTGCACCACCGGCAAGCTGCCCGTGCCCTGGCCCACCCTCGTGACCACCCTGACC
TACGGCGTGCAGTGCTTCAGCCGCTACCCCGACCACATGAAGCAGCACGACTTCTTCAAGTCCGCCATGC
CCGAAGGCTACGTCCAGGAGCGCACCATCTTCTTCAAGGACGACGGCAACTACAAGACCCGCGCCGAGGT
GAAGTTCGAGGGCGACACCCTGGTGAACCGCATCGAGCTGAAGGGCATCGACTTCAAGGAGGACGGCAAC
ATCCTGGGGCACAAGCTGGAGTACAACTACAACAGCCACAACGTCTATATCATGGCCGACAAGCAGAAGA
ACGGCATCAAGGTGAACTTCAAGATCCGCCACAACATCGAGGACGGCAGCGTGCAGCTCGCCGACCACTA
CCAGCAGAACACCCCCATCGGCGACGGCCCCGTGCTGCTGCCCGACAACCACTACCTGAGCACCCAGTCC
GCCCTGAGCAAAGACCCCAACGAGAAGCGCGATCACATGGTCCTGCTGGAGTTCGTGACCGCCGCCGGGA
TCACTCTCGGCATGGACGAGCTGTACAAGTAAAGCGGCCCGGAATTATCGCCGATATCAAGCTTATCGAT
AATCAACCTCTGGATTACAAAATTTGTGAAAGATTGACTGGTATTCTTAACTATGTTGCTCCTTTTACGC
TATGTGGATACGCTGCTTTAATGCCTTTGTATCATGCTATTGCTTCCCGTATGGCTTTCATTTTCTCCTC
CTTGTATAAATCCTGGTTGCTGTCTCTTTATGAGGAGTTGTGGCCCGTTGTCAGGCAACGTGGCGTGGTG
TGCACTGTGTTTGCTGACGCAACCCCCACTGGTTGGGGCATTGCCACCACCTGTCAGCTCCTTTCCGGGA
CTTTCGCTTTCCCCCTCCCTATTGCCACGGCGGAACTCATCGCCGCCTGCCTTGCCCGCTGCTGGACAGG
GGCTCGGCTGTTGGGCACTGACAATTCCGTGGTGTTGTCGGGGAAATCATCGTCCTTTCCTTGGCTGCTC
GCCTGTGTTGCCACCTGGATTCTGCGCGGGACGTCCTTCTGCTACGTCCCTTCGGCCCTCAATCCAGCGG
ACCTTCCTTCCCGCGGCCTGCTGCCGGCTCTGCGGCCTCTTCCGCGTCTTCGCCTTCGCCCTCAGACGAG
TCGGATCTCCCTTTGGGCCGCCTCCCCGCATCGATACCGTCGACCTCGAGACCTAGAAAAACATGGAGCA
ATCACAAGTAGCAATACAGCAGCTACCAATGCTGATTGTGCCTGGCTAGAAGCACAAGAGGAGGAGGAGG
TGGGTTTTCCAGTCACACCTCAGGTACCTTTAAGACCAATGACTTACAAGGCAGCTGTAGATCTTAGCCA
CTTTTTAAAAGAAAAGGGGGGACTGGAAGGGCTAATTCACTCCCAACGAAGACAAGATATCCTTGATCTG
TGGATCTACCACACACAAGGCTACTTCCCTGATTGGCAGAACTACACACCAGGGCCAGGGATCAGATATC
CACTGACCTTTGGATGGTGCTACAAGCTAGTACCAGTTGAGCAAGAGAAGGTAGAAGAAGCCAATGAAGG
AGAGAACACCCGCTTGTTACACCCTGTGAGCCTGCATGGGATGGATGACCCGGAGAGAGAAGTATTAGAG
TGGAGGTTTGACAGCCGCCTAGCATTTCATCACATGGCCCGAGAGCTGCATCCGGACTGTACTGGGTCTC
TCTGGTTAGACCAGATCTGAGCCTGGGAGCTCTCTGGCTAACTAGGGAACCCACTGCTTAAGCCTCAATA
AAGCTTGCCTTGAGTGCTTCAAGTAGTGTGTGCCCGTCTGTTGTGTGACTCTGGTAACTAGAGATCCCTC
AGACCCTTTTAGTCAGTGTGGAAAATCTCTAGCAGGGCCCGTTTAAACCCGCTGATCAGCCTCGACTGTG
CCTTCTAGTTGCCAGCCATCTGTTGTTTGCCCCTCCCCCGTGCCTTCCTTGACCCTGGAAGGTGCCACTC
CCACTGTCCTTTCCTAATAAAATGAGGAAATTGCATCGCATTGTCTGAGTAGGTGTCATTCTATTCTGGG
GGGTGGGGTGGGGCAGGACAGCAAGGGGGAGGATTGGGAAGACAATAGCAGGCATGCTGGGGATGCGGTG
GGCTCTATGGCTTCTGAGGCGGAAAGAACCAGCTGGGGCTCTAGGGGGTATCCCC
[124 nt withheld, positions 6286-6409]
C
[91 nt withheld, positions 6411-6501]
A
[49 nt withheld, positions 6503-6551]
CCTTTGACGTTGGAGTCCACGTTCTTT
[37 nt withheld, positions 6579-6615]
ACCCTATCTCGGTCTATTCTTTTGATTTATAAGGGATTTTGCCGATTTCGGCCTATTGGTTAAAAAATGA
GCTGATTTAACAAAAATTTAACGCGAATTAATTCTGTGGAATGTGTGTCAGTTAGGGTGTGGAAAGTCCC
CAGGCTCCCCAGCAGGCAGAAGTATGCAAAGCATGCATCTCAATTAGTCAGCAACCAGGTGTGGAAAGTC
CCCAGGCTCCCCAGCAGGCAGAAGTATGCAAAGCATGCATCTCAATTAGTCAGCAACCATAGTCCCGCCC
CTAACTCCGCCCATCCCGCCCCTAACTCCGCCCAGTTCCGCCCATTCTCCGCCCCATGGCTGACTAATTT
TTTTTATTTATGCAGAGGCCGAGGCCGCCTCTGCCTCTGAGCTATTCCAGAAGTAGTGAGGAGGCTTTTT
TGGAGGCCTAGGCTTTTGCAAAAAGCTCCCGGGAGCTTGTATATCCATTTTCGGATCTGATCAGCACGTG
TTGACAATTAATCATCGGCATAGTATATCGGCATAGTATAATACGACAAGGTGAGGAACTAAACCATGGC
CAAGTTGACCAGTGCCGTTCCGGTGCTCACCGCGCGCGACGTCGCCGGAGCGGTCGAGTTCTGGACCGAC
CGGCTCGGGTTCTCCCGGGACTTCGTGGAGGACGACTTCGCCGGTGTGGTCCGGGACGACGTGACCCTGT
TCATCAGCGCGGTCCAGGACCAGGTGGTGCCGGACAACACCCTGGCCTGGGTGTGGGTGCGCGGCCTGGA
CGAGCTGTACGCCGAGTGGTCGGAGGTCGTGTCCACGAACTTCCGGGACGCCTCCGGGCCGGCCATGACC
GAGATCGGCGAGCAGCCGTGGGGGCGGGAGTTCGCCCTGCGCGACCCGGCCGGCAACTGCGTGCACTTCG
TGGCCGAGGAGCAGGACTGACACGTGCTACGAGATTTCGATTCCACCGCCGCCTTCTATGAAAGGTTGGG
CTTCGGAATCGTTTTCCGGGACGCCGGCTGGATGATCCTCCAGCGCGGGGATCTCATGCTGGAGTTCTTC
GCCCACCCCAACTTGTTTATTGCAGCTTATAATGGTTACAAATAAAGCAATAGCATCACAAATTTCACAA
ATAAAGCATTTTTTTCACTGCATTCTAGTTGTGGTTTGTCCAAACTCATCAATGTATCTTATCATGTCTG
TATACCGTCGACCTCTAGCTAGAGCTTGGCGTAATCATGGTCATAGCTGTTTCCTGTGTGAAATTGTTAT
CCGCTCACAATTCCACACAACATACGAGCCGGAAGCATAAAGTGTAAAGCCTGGGGTGCCTAATGAGTGA
GCTAACTCACATTAATTGCGTTGCGCTCACTGCCCGCTTTCCAGTCGGGAAACCTGTCGTGCCAGCTGCA
TTAATGAATCGGCCAACGCGCGGGGAGAGGCGGTTTGCGTATTGGGCGCTCTTCCGCTTCCTCGCTCACT
GACTCGCTGCGCTCGGTCGTTCGGCTGCGGCGAGCGGTATCAGCTCACTCAAAGGCGGTAATACGGTTAT
CCACAGAATCAGGGGATAACGCAGGAAAGAACATGTGAGCAAAAGGCCAGCAAAAGGCCAGGAACCGTAA
AAAGGCCGCGTTGCTGGCGTTTTTCCATAGGCTCCGCCCCCCTGACGAGCATCACAAAAATCGACGCTCA
AGTCAGAGGTGGCGAAACCCGACAGGACTATAAAGATACCAGGCGTTTCCCCCTGGAAGCTCCCTCGTGC
GCTCTCCTGTTCCGACCCTGCCGCTTACCGGATACCTGTCCGCCTTTCTCCCTTCGGGAAGCGTGGCGCT
TTCTCATAGCTCACGCTGTAGGTATCTCAGTTCGGTGTAGGTCGTTCGCTCCAAGCTGGGCTGTGTGCAC
GAACCCCCCGTTCAGCCCGACCGCTGCGCCTTATCCGGTAACTATCGTCTTGAGTCCAACCCGGTAAGAC
ACGACTTATCGCCACTGGCAGCAGCCACTGGTAACAGGATTAGCAGAGCGAGGTATGTAGGCGGTGCTAC
AGAGTTCTTGAAGTGGTGGCCTAACTACGGCTACACTAGAAGAACAGTATTTGGTATCTGCGCTCTGCTG
AAGCCAGTTACCTTCGGAAAAAGAGTTGGTAGCTCTTGATCCGGCAAACAAACCACCGCTGGTAGCGGTG
GTTTTTTTGTTTGCAAGCAGCAGATTACGCGCAGAAAAAAAGGATCTCAAGAAGATCCTTTGATCTTTTC
TACGGGGTCTGACGCTCAGTGGAACGAAAACTCACGTTAAGGGATTTTGGTCATGAGATTATCAAAAAGG
ATCTTCACCTAGATCCTTTTAAATTAAAAATGAAGTTTTAAATCAATCTAAAGTATATATGAGTAAACTT
GGTCTGACAGTTACCAATGCTTAATCAGTGAGGCACCTATCTCAGCGATCTGTCTATTTCGTTCATCCAT
AGTTGCCTGACTCCCCGTCGTGTAGATAACTACGATACGGGAGGGCTTACCATCTGGCCCCAGTGCTGCA
ATGATACCGCGAGACCCACGCTCACCGGCTCCAGATTTATCAGCAATAAACCAGCCAGCCGGAAGGGCCG
AGCGCAGAAGTGGTCCTGCAACTTTATCCGCCTCCATCCAGTCTATTAATTGTTGCCGGGAAGCTAGAGT
AAGTAGTTCGCCAGTTAATAGTTTGCGCAACGTTGTTGCCATTGCTACAGGCATCGTGGTGTCACGCTCG
TCGTTTGGTATGGCTTCATTCAGCTCCGGTTCCCAACGATCAAGGCGAGTTACATGATCCCCCATGTTGT
GCAAAAAAGCGGTTAGCTCCTTCGGTCCTCCGATCGTTGTCAGAAGTAAGTTGGCCGCAGTGTTATCACT
CATGGTTATGGCAGCACTGCATAATTCTCTTACTGTCATGCCATCCGTAAGATGCTTTTCTGTGACTGGT
GAGTACTCAACCAAGTCATTCTGAGAATAGTGTATGCGGCGACCGAGTTGCTCTTGCCCGGCGTCAATAC
GGGATAATACCGCGCCACATAGCAGAACTTTAAAAGTGCTCATCATTGGAAAACGTTCTTCGGGGCGAAA
ACTCTCAAGGATCTTACCGCTGTTGAGATCCAGTTCGATGTAACCCACTCGTGCACCCAACTGATCTTCA
GCATCTTTTACTTTCACCAGCGTTTCTGGGTGAGCAAAAACAGGAAGGCAAAATGCCGCAAAAAAGGGAA
TAAGGGCGACACGGAAATGTTGAATACTCATACTCTTCCTTTTTCAATATTATTGAAGCATTTATCAGGG
TTATTGTCTCATGAGCGGATACATATTTGAATGTATTTAGAAAAATAAACAAATAGGGGTTCCGCGCACA
TTTCCCCGAAAAGTGCCACCTGAC
Features (pLannotate 1.2.2; 34 found; start..end, strand, type, name):
     31..83      -  misc_feature   bom (fragment): basis of mobility region from pBR322
    238..617     +  enhancer       CMV enhancer: human cytomegalovirus immediate early enhancer
    618..817     +  promoter       CMV promoter: human cytomegalovirus (CMV) immediate early promoter
    835..1015    +  LTR            5' LTR (truncated): truncated 5' long terminal repeat (LTR) from HIV-1
   1062..1187    +  misc_feature   HIV-1 Ψ: packaging signal of human immunodeficiency virus type 1
   1171..1534    +  CDS            HIV-1 gag (fragment): gag protein from human immunodeficiency virus 1; gag
   1680..1913    +  misc_feature   RRE: The Rev response element (RRE) of HIV-1 allows for Rev-dependent mRNA export from the nucleus to the cytoplasm.
   2290..2390    +  CDS            Rev (fragment): human immunodeficiency virus 1 (HIV-1) Rev protein; rev; enhances nuclear export of unspliced and incompletely spliced viral mRNAs
   2440..2557    +  misc_feature   cPPT/CTS: central polypurine tract and central termination sequence of HIV-1
   2611..3779    +  promoter       UbC promoter: human ubiquitin C promoter
   3784..3801    -  misc_feature   MCS (fragment): pUC18/19 multiple cloning site
   3797..3846    +  promoter       UbC promoter (fragment): human ubiquitin C promoter
   3847..3863    -  misc_feature   MCS (fragment): pUC18/19 multiple cloning site
   3873..3932    +  CDS            Gap43 (fragment): NEUM_RAT - Experimental evidence at protein level: Swiss-Prot protein existence level 1. This protein is associated with nerve growth. It is a major component of the motile 'growth cones' that form the tips of elongating axons. Plays a role in axonal and dendritic filopodia induction (By similarity). From Rattus norvegicus (Rat).
   3933..4652    +  CDS            EGFP: the original enhanced GFP (Yang et al., 1996) mammalian codon-optimized
   4672..4691    +  misc_feature   MCS (fragment): pBluescript multiple cloning site
   4691..5279    +  misc_feature   WPRE: woodchuck hepatitis virus posttranscriptional regulatory element
   5216..5797    +  CDS            nef (fragment): NEF_HV1H2 - Experimental evidence at protein level: Swiss-Prot protein existence level 1. Extracellular Nef protein targets CD4(+) T-lymphocytes for apoptosis by interacting with CXCR4 surface receptors. From Human immunodeficiency virus type 1 group M subtype B (isolate HXB2) (HIV-1).
   5804..5984    +  LTR            5' LTR (truncated): truncated 5' long terminal repeat (LTR) from HIV-1
   6016..6240    +  polyA_signal   bGH poly(A) signal: bovine growth hormone polyadenylation signal
   6244..6265    +  promoter       SV40 promoter (fragment): SV40 enhancer and early promoter
   6286..6714    +  rep_origin     f1 ori (sequence partly withheld): f1 bacteriophage origin of replication; arrow indicates direction of (+) strand synthesis
   6728..7057    +  promoter       SV40 promoter: SV40 enhancer and early promoter
   7105..7152    +  promoter       EM7 promoter: synthetic bacterial promoter&nbsp
   7171..7545    +  CDS            BleoR: antibiotic-binding protein; Sh ble from Streptoalloteichus hindustanus; confers resistance to bleomycin, phleomycin, and Zeocin™
   7555..7680    +  CDS            ble (fragment): BLE_KLEPN - Experimental evidence at protein level: Swiss-Prot protein existence level 1. Binding protein with a strong affinity to the bleomycin family of antibiotics. Binds to CL990; an antimitotic-antibiotic compound. From Klebsiella pneumoniae.
   7675..7796    +  polyA_signal   SV40 poly(A) signal: SV40 polyadenylation signal
   7869..7885    -  protein_bind   lac operator: The lac repressor binds to the lac operator to inhibit transcription in E. coli. This inhibition can be relieved by adding lactose or isopropyl-β-D-thiogalactopyranoside (IPTG). lac repressor encoded by lacI
   7893..7923    -  promoter       lac promoter: promoter for the E. coli lac operon
   7938..7959    -  protein_bind   CAP binding site: CAP binding activates transcription in the presence of cAMP. E. coli catabolite activator protein
   7972..8064    -  CDS            lacI (fragment): lac repressor; lacI; The lac repressor binds to the lac operator to inhibit transcription in E. coli. This inhibition can be relieved by adding lactose or isopropyl-β-D-thiogalactopyranoside (IPTG).
   8247..8835    -  rep_origin     ori: high-copy-number ColE1/pMB1/pBR322/pUC origin of replication
   9006..9866    -  CDS            AmpR: β-lactamase; bla; confers resistance to ampicillin, carbenicillin, and related antibiotics
   9867..9971    -  promoter       AmpR promoter: bla
