[The description below was written by a language model from this plasmid's Addgene catalogue record and pLannotate feature annotations shown in this document.]
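Description:
FUmGW is an HIV-1-based lentiviral transfer plasmid built on the FUGW backbone, in which the original reporter position carries a membrane-targeted green fluorescent protein (mGFP). It is propagated in E. coli through a high-copy ColE1/pUC-type origin with ampicillin selection (AmpR under its own bla promoter). The backbone also carries an f1 origin and an SV40/EM7-driven BleoR cassette with an SV40 poly(A) signal. This cassette lies outside the LTR-flanked region, so it would not be packaged into virus.

The viral genome is transcribed in packaging cells from a CMV enhancer/promoter fused to a truncated 5' LTR. Downstream are the Ψ packaging signal with a partial gag sequence, the Rev response element for Rev-dependent nuclear export, and the cPPT/CTS, which aids nuclear import of the reverse-transcribed genome. The internal expression cassette uses the human ubiquitin C promoter to drive EGFP, which is fused at its N terminus to a short fragment of rat Gap43. This fragment supplies the palmitoylation signal noted in the record and anchors the fluorescent protein to the membrane. A WPRE follows the reporter to enhance transcript processing and expression. The cassette ends with a truncated 3' LTR, annotated by the software as a second truncated 5' LTR, and a bGH polyadenylation signal. The viral genes needed for packaging are present only as fragments, so packaging functions must be supplied in trans.

Because membrane-bound GFP outlines cell bodies and fine processes rather than filling the cytoplasm, the vector suits stable, broadly expressed labelling of transduced cells for morphological analysis. The associated publication concerns the progeny of retinal progenitor cells, which suggests use in lineage tracing.
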