Addgene plasmid #22479: FUmGW
Depositing lab: Connie Cepko. Depositing organization: Harvard Medical School. Publication: Retinal progenitor cells can produce restricted subsets of horizontal cells. Rompani SB, Cepko CL. Proc Natl Acad Sci U S A. 2008 Jan 8. 105(1):192-7. 10.1073/pnas.0709979104 PubMed 18162542.
Backbone
  Vector backbone: FUGW
  Backbone manufacturer: I. Verma, Salk
  Backbone size w/o insert (bp): 9165
  Vector type: Mammalian Expression, Lentiviral
Growth in bacteria
  Bacterial resistance: Ampicillin, 100 μg/mL
  Growth temperature: 37°C
  Growth strain: Stbl3
  Copy number: High Copy
Gene/Insert
  Gene/Insert name: membrane-bound green fluorescent protein (alt names: mGFP; GFP)
  Species: Aequorea victoria
  Insert size (bp): 799
  Tag / fusion protein: palmitoylation (N terminal on insert)
  Cloning method: Restriction Enzyme; 5′ cloning site XbaI, BamHI, AgeI, (not destroyed); 3′ cloning site EcoRI (not destroyed)
  Sequencing primers: 5′ N/A
Terms and licenses: Academic/Nonprofit Terms; Industry Terms: Not Available to Industry
How to cite: FUmGW was a gift from Connie Cepko (Addgene plasmid # 22479 ; http://n2t.net/addgene:22479 ; RRID:Addgene_22479)
