>Addgene plasmid #22479 | FUmGW | addgene partial sequence | sequence record 28249 | 22479 with EGFP-C
TCGGCATGACGANCTGTACAAGTAAAGCGGCCCGGAATTATCGCGGCCAATTCGATATCAAGCTTATCGA
TAATCAACCTCTGGATTACAAAATTTGTGAAAGATTGACTGGTATTCTTAACTATGTTGCTCCTTTTACG
CTATGTGGATACGCTGCTTTAATGCCTTTGTATCATGCTATTGCTTCCCGTATGGCTTTCATTTTCTCCT
CCTTGTATAAATCCTGGTTGCTGTCTCTTTATGAGGAGTTGTGGCCCGTTGTCAGGCAACGTGGCGTGGT
GTGCACTGTGTTTGCTGACGCAACCCCCACTGGTTGGGGCATTGCCACCACCTGTCAGCTCCTTTCCGGG
ACTTTCGCTTTCCCCCTCCCTATTGCCACGGCGGAACTCATCGCCGCCTGCCTTGCCCGCTGCTGGACAG
GGGCTCGGCTGTTGGGCACTGACAATTCCGTGGTGTTGTCGGGGAAATCATCGTCCTTTCCTTGGCTGCT
CGCCTGTGTTGCCACCTGGATTCTGCGCGGGACGTCCTTCTGCTACGTCCCTTCGGCCCTCAATCCAGCG
GACCTTCCTTCCCGCGGCCTGCTGCCGGCTCTGCGGCCTCTTCCGCGTCTTCGCCTTCGCCCTCAGACGA
GTCGGATCTCCCTTTGGGACGCCTCCCCG
